Addgene plasmid #72231: pCORE
Purpose: Contains the CORE cassette with KlURA3 and KanMX4 markers
Depositing lab: Michael Resnick & Francesca Storici. Depositing organization: National Institute of Environmental Health Sciences (NIEHS). Publication: In vivo site-directed mutagenesis using oligonucleotides. Storici F, Lewis LK, Resnick MA. Nat Biotechnol. 2001 Aug;19(8):773-6. 10.1038/90837 PubMed 11479573.
Backbone
  Vector backbone: pFA6aKlURA3
  Vector type: Bacterial Expression
Growth in bacteria
  Bacterial resistance: Ampicillin, 100 μg/mL
  Growth temperature: 37°C
  Growth strain: DH5alpha
  Copy number: Unknown
Gene/Insert 1
  Gene/Insert name: KlURA3 (alt name: URA3 gene from Kluyveromyces lactis)
Gene/Insert 2
  Gene/Insert name: kanMX4 (alt name: provides resistance to G418)
Resource information
  A portion of this plasmid was derived from a plasmid made by: This plasmid was created by Francesca Storici.
Terms and licenses: Academic/Nonprofit Terms; Industry Terms: Not Available to Industry
Depositor comments: The Resnik and Storici Labs recommend reading the following review articles for more information on this plasmid: Storici and Resnick Method Enzymol 2006 PMID: 16793410 Stuckey et al., Meth. Mol. Biol. 2011 PMID: 21660695 Stuckey and Storici Methods Enzymol 2013 PMID: 24182920
How to cite: pCORE was a gift from Michael Resnick & Francesca Storici (Addgene plasmid # 72231 ; http://n2t.net/addgene:72231 ; RRID:Addgene_72231)
