[The description below was written by a language model from this plasmid's Addgene catalogue record.]
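Description:
pCORE is a bacterial plasmid built on the pFA6aKlURA3 backbone that serves as a template source for the CORE (counterselectable marker plus reporter) cassette used in yeast genome engineering. It is propagated in E. coli under ampicillin selection. The record lists its copy number as unknown and does not describe its origin of replication. Although it is catalogued as a bacterial expression vector, its role is to carry the cassette rather than to express a protein in bacteria. No feature table is provided, so the arrangement and orientation of the elements cannot be stated.

The payload consists of two yeast markers. KlURA3, the URA3 gene from Kluyveromyces lactis, complements uracil auxotrophy. Like other URA3 genes, it can also be selected against with 5-fluoroorotic acid, so both gain and loss of the cassette can be selected. kanMX4 confers resistance to G418, giving an independent positive marker that helps confirm cassette integration or loss.

The associated publication concerns in vivo site-directed mutagenesis using oligonucleotides. In this type of approach, the cassette is typically amplified with primers carrying homology to a chosen chromosomal locus and integrated there by homologous recombination. It is then replaced by transforming cells with oligonucleotides bearing the desired change. Cells that have lost the cassette are recovered by counterselection against KlURA3 and by screening for G418 sensitivity, which leaves a targeted mutation with no marker remaining. The depositors point to later methods reviews for more detail on how the plasmid is used.
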