>Addgene plasmid #72231 | pCORE | addgene partial sequence | sequence record 136058 | M13-Rev 5'-CAGGAAACAGCTATGACC-3'
ACCCTCACTAAAGGGAACAAAAGCTGGTACCGGGCCCGGAGACAATCATATGGGAGAAGCAATTGGAAGA
TAGAAAAAAGGTACTCGGTACATAAATATATGTGATTCTGGGTAGAAGATCGGTCTGCATTGGATGGTGG
TAACGCATTTTTTTACACACATTACTTGCCTCGAGCATCAAATGGTGGTTATTCGTGGATCTATATCACG
TGATTTGCTTAAGAATTGTCGTTCATGGTGACACTTTTAGCTTTGACATGATTAAGCTCATCTCAATTGA
TGTTATCTAAAGTCATTTCAACTATCTAAGATGTGGTTGTGATTGGGCCATTTTGTGAAAGCCAGTACGC
CAGCGTCAATACACTCCCGTCAATTAGTTGCACCATGTCCACAAAATCATATACCAGTAGAGCTGAGACT
CATGCAAGTCCGGTTGCATCGAAACTTTTACGTTTAATGGATGAAAAGAAGACCAATTTGTGTGCTTCTC
TTGACGTTCGTTCGACTGATGAGCTATTGAAACTAGTTGAAACGTTGGGTCCATACATTTGCCTTTTGAA
AACACACGTTGATATCTTGGATGATTTCAGTTATGAGGGTACTGTCGTTCCATTGAAAGCATTGGCAGAG
AAATACAAGTTCTTGATATTTGAGGACAGAAAATTCGCCGATATCGGTAACACAGTCAAATTACAATATA
CATCGGGCGTTTACCGTATCGCAGAATGGTCTGATATCACCAACGCCCACGGGGTTACTGGTGCTGGTAT
TGTTGCTGGCTTGAAACAAGGTGCGCAAGAGGTCACCAAAGAACCAAGGGGATTATTGATGCTTGCTGAA
TTGTCTTCCAAGGGTTCTCTAGCACACGGTGAATATACTAAGGGTACCGTTGATATTGCAAAGAGTGATA
AAGATTTCGTTATTGGGTTCATTGCTCAGAACGATATGGGAGGAAGAGAAGAAGGGTTTGATTGGCTAAT
CATGACCCCAGGTGTAGGTTTAGACGACAAAGGCGATGCATTGGGTCAGCAGTACAGAACCGTCGACGAA
GTTGTAAGTGGTGGATCAGATATCATCATTGTTGGCA
